>Addgene plasmid #54674 | mRuby2-Lifeact-7 | addgene full sequence | sequence record 176124 | Addgene NGS Result
CTCATGAGACAATAACCCTGATAAATGCTTCAATAATATTGAAAAAGGAAGAGTCCTGAGGCGGAAAGAA
CCAGCTGTGGAATGTGTGTCAGTTAGGGTGTGGAAAGTCCCCAGGCTCCCCAGCAGGCAGAAGTATGCAA
AGCATGCATCTCAATTAGTCAGCAACCAGGTGTGGAAAGTCCCCAGGCTCCCCAGCAGGCAGAAGTATGC
AAAGCATGCATCTCAATTAGTCAGCAACCATAGTCCCGCCCCTAACTCCGCCCATCCCGCCCCTAACTCC
GCCCAGTTCCGCCCATTCTCCGCCCCATGGCTGACTAATTTTTTTTATTTATGCAGAGGCCGAGGCCGCC
TCGGCCTCTGAGCTATTCCAGAAGTAGTGAGGAGGCTTTTTTGGAGGCCTAGGCTTTTGCAAAGATCGAT
CAAGAGACAGGATGAGGATCGTTTCGCATGATTGAACAAGATGGATTGCACGCAGGTTCTCCGGCCGCTT
GGGTGGAGAGGCTATTCGGCTATGACTGGGCACAACAGACAATCGGCTGCTCTGATGCCGCCGTGTTCCG
GCTGTCAGCGCAGGGGCGCCCGGTTCTTTTTGTCAAGACCGACCTGTCCGGTGCCCTGAATGAACTGCAA
GACGAGGCAGCGCGGCTATCGTGGCTGGCCACGACGGGCGTTCCTTGCGCAGCTGTGCTCGACGTTGTCA
CTGAAGCGGGAAGGGACTGGCTGCTATTGGGCGAAGTGCCGGGGCAGGATCTCCTGTCATCTCACCTTGC
TCCTGCCGAGAAAGTATCCATCATGGCTGATGCAATGCGGCGGCTGCATACGCTTGATCCGGCTACCTGC
CCATTCGACCACCAAGCGAAACATCGCATCGAGCGAGCACGTACTCGGATGGAAGCCGGTCTTGTCGATC
AGGATGATCTGGACGAAGAGCATCAGGGGCTCGCGCCAGCCGAACTGTTCGCCAGGCTCAAGGCGAGCAT
GCCCGACGGCGAGGATCTCGTCGTGACCCATGGCGATGCCTGCTTGCCGAATATCATGGTGGAAAATGGC
CGCTTTTCTGGATTCATCGACTGTGGCCGGCTGGGTGTGGCGGACCGCTATCAGGACATAGCGTTGGCTA
CCCGTGATATTGCTGAAGAGCTTGGCGGCGAATGGGCTGACCGCTTCCTCGTGCTTTACGGTATCGCCGC
TCCCGATTCGCAGCGCATCGCCTTCTATCGCCTTCTTGACGAGTTCTTCTGAGCGGGACTCTGGGGTTCG
AAATGACCGACCAAGCGACGCCCAACCTGCCATCACGAGATTTCGATTCCACCGCCGCCTTCTATGAAAG
GTTGGGCTTCGGAATCGTTTTCCGGGACGCCGGCTGGATGATCCTCCAGCGCGGGGATCTCATGCTGGAG
TTCTTCGCCCACCCTAGGGGGAGGCTAACTGAAACACGGAAGGAGACAATACCGGAAGGAACCCGCGCTA
TGACGGCAATAAAAAGACAGAATAAAACGCACGGTGTTGGGTCGTTTGTTCATAAACGCGGGGTTCGGTC
CCAGGGCTGGCACTCTGTCGATACCCCACCGAGACCCCATTGGGGCCAATACGCCCGCGTTTCTTCCTTT
TCCCCACCCCACCCCCCAAGTTCGGGTGAAGGCCCAGGGCTCGCAGCCAACGTCGGGGCGGCAGGCCCTG
CCATAGCCTCAGGTTACTCATATATACTTTAGATTGATTTAAAACTTCATTTTTAATTTAAAAGGATCTA
GGTGAAGATCCTTTTTGATAATCTCATGACCAAAATCCCTTAACGTGAGTTTTCGTTCCACTGAGCGTCA
GACCCCGTAGAAAAGATCAAAGGATCTTCTTGAGATCCTTTTTTTCTGCGCGTAATCTGCTGCTTGCAAA
CAAAAAAACCACCGCTACCAGCGGTGGTTTGTTTGCCGGATCAAGAGCTACCAACTCTTTTTCCGAAGGT
AACTGGCTTCAGCAGAGCGCAGATACCAAATACTGTTCTTCTAGTGTAGCCGTAGTTAGGCCACCACTTC
AAGAACTCTGTAGCACCGCCTACATACCTCGCTCTGCTAATCCTGTTACCAGTGGCTGCTGCCAGTGGCG
ATAAGTCGTGTCTTACCGGGTTGGACTCAAGACGATAGTTACCGGATAAGGCGCAGCGGTCGGGCTGAAC
GGGGGGTTCGTGCACACAGCCCAGCTTGGAGCGAACGACCTACACCGAACTGAGATACCTACAGCGTGAG
CTATGAGAAAGCGCCACGCTTCCCGAAGGGAGAAAGGCGGACAGGTATCCGGTAAGCGGCAGGGTCGGAA
CAGGAGAGCGCACGAGGGAGCTTCCAGGGGGAAACGCCTGGTATCTTTATAGTCCTGTCGGGTTTCGCCA
CCTCTGACTTGAGCGTCGATTTTTGTGATGCTCGTCAGGGGGGCGGAGCCTATGGAAAAACGCCAGCAAC
GCGGCCTTTTTACGGTTCCTGGCCTTTTGCTGGCCTTTTGCTCACATGTTCTTTCCTGCGTTATCCCCTG
ATTCTGTGGATAACCGTATTACCGCCATGCATTAGTTATTAATAGTAATCAATTACGGGGTCATTAGTTC
ATAGCCCATATATGGAGTTCCGCGTTACATAACTTACGGTAAATGGCCCGCCTGGCTGACCGCCCAACGA
CCCCCGCCCATTGACGTCAATAATGACGTATGTTCCCATAGTAACGCCAATAGGGACTTTCCATTGACGT
CAATGGGTGGAGTATTTACGGTAAACTGCCCACTTGGCAGTACATCAAGTGTATCATATGCCAAGTACGC
CCCCTATTGACGTCAATGACGGTAAATGGCCCGCCTGGCATTATGCCCAGTACATGACCTTATGGGACTT
TCCTACTTGGCAGTACATCTACGTATTAGTCATCGCTATTACCATGGTGATGCGGTTTTGGCAGTACATC
AATGGGCGTGGATAGCGGTTTGACTCACGGGGATTTCCAAGTCTCCACCCCATTGACGTCAATGGGAGTT
TGTTTTGGCACCAAAATCAACGGGACTTTCCAAAATGTCGTAACAACTCCGCCCCATTGACGCAAATGGG
CGGTAGGCGTGTACGGTGGGAGGTCTATATAAGCAGAGCTGGTTTAGTGAACCGTCAGATCCGCTAGCGC
CACCATGGGCGTGGCCGACTTGATCAAGAAGTTCGAGTCCATCTCCAAGGAGGAGGGGGATCCACCGGTC
GCCACCATGGTGTCTAAGGGCGAAGAGCTGATCAAGGAAAATATGCGTATGAAGGTGGTCATGGAAGGTT
CGGTCAACGGCCACCAATTCAAATGCACAGGTGAAGGAGAAGGCAATCCGTACATGGGAACTCAAACCAT
GAGGATCAAAGTCATCGAGGGAGGACCCCTGCCATTTGCCTTTGACATTCTTGCCACGTCGTTCATGTAT
GGCAGCCGTACTTTTATCAAGTACCCGAAAGGCATTCCTGATTTCTTTAAACAGTCCTTTCCTGAGGGTT
TTACTTGGGAAAGAGTTACGAGATACGAAGATGGTGGAGTCGTCACCGTCATGCAGGACACCAGCCTTGA
GGATGGCTGTCTCGTTTACCACGTCCAAGTCAGAGGGGTAAACTTTCCCTCCAATGGTCCCGTGATGCAG
AAGAAGACCAAGGGTTGGGAGCCTAATACAGAGATGATGTATCCAGCAGATGGTGGTCTGAGGGGATACA
CTCATATGGCACTGAAAGTTGATGGTGGTGGCCATCTGTCTTGCTCTTTCGTAACAACTTACAGGTCAAA
AAAGACCGTCGGGAACATCAAGATGCCCGGTATCCATGCCGTTGATCACCGCCTGGAAAGGTTAGAGGAA
AGTGACAATGAAATGTTCGTAGTACAACGCGAACACGCAGTTGCCAAGTTCGCCGGGCTTGGTGGTGGGA
TGGACGAGCTGTACAAGTAAGCGGCCGCGACTCTAGATCATAATCAGCCATACCACATTTGTAGAGGTTT
TACTTGCTTTAAAAAACCTCCCACACCTCCCCCTGAACCTGAAACATAAAATGAATGCAATTGTTGTTGT
TAACTTGTTTATTGCAGCTTATAATGGTTACAAATAAAGCAATAGCATCACAAATTTCACAAATAAAGCA
TTTTTTTCACTGCATTCTAGTTGTGGTTTGTCCAAACTCATCAATGTATCTTAAGGCGTAAATTGTAAGC
GTTAATATTTTGTTAAAATTCGCGTTAAATTTTTGTTAAATCAGCTCATTTTTTAACCAATAGGCCGAAA
TCGGCAAAATCCCTTATAAATCAAAAGAATAGACCGAGATAGGGT
[37 nt withheld, positions 4316-4352]
AAAGAACGTGGACTCCAACGTCAAAGG
[49 nt withheld, positions 4380-4428]
T
[91 nt withheld, positions 4430-4520]
G
[124 nt withheld, positions 4522-4645]
CAGGTGGCACTTTTCGGGGAAATGTGCGCGGAACCCCTATTTGTTTATTTTTCTAAATACATTCAAATAT
GTATCCG
Features (pLannotate 1.2.2; 14 found; start..end, strand, type, name):
     56..413     +  promoter       SV40 promoter: SV40 enhancer and early promoter
    448..1242    +  CDS            NeoR/KanR: aminoglycoside phosphotransferase from Tn5; aph(3')-II (or nptII); confers resistance to neomycin, kanamycin, and G418 (Geneticin®)
   1263..1415    +  CDS            ble (fragment): BLE_KLEPN - Experimental evidence at protein level: Swiss-Prot protein existence level 1. Binding protein with a strong affinity to the bleomycin family of antibiotics. Binds to CL990; an antimitotic-antibiotic compound. From Klebsiella pneumoniae.
   1474..1521    +  polyA_signal   HSV TK poly(A) signal: herpes simplex virus thymidine kinase polyadenylation signal (Cole and Stacy, 1985)
   1612..1628    -  polyA_signal   bGH poly(A) signal (fragment): bovine growth hormone polyadenylation signal
   1850..2438    +  rep_origin     ori: high-copy-number ColE1/pMB1/pBR322/pUC origin of replication
   2613..2916    +  enhancer       CMV enhancer: human cytomegalovirus immediate early enhancer
   2917..3120    +  promoter       CMV promoter: human cytomegalovirus (CMV) immediate early promoter
   3155..3226    +  CDS            ABP140 (fragment): AB140_YEAST - Also known as TRM140. Experimental evidence at protein level: Swiss-Prot protein existence level 1. S-adenosyl-L-methionine-dependent methyltransferase that mediates N(3)-methylcytidine modification of residue 32 of the tRNA anticodon loop of tRNA(Thr) and tRNA(Ser). Binds F-actin and shows weak F-actin cross-linking activity. From Saccharomyces cerevisiae (strain ATCC 204508 / S288c) (Baker's yeast).
   3227..3937    +  CDS            mRuby2: mRuby2 is a basic (constitutively fluorescent) red fluorescent protein published in 2012, derived from Entacmaea quadricolor. It has moderate acid sensitivity.
   3956..4039    +  CDS            large T antigen (fragment): large T antigen from SV40 (simian virus 40)
   4062..4183    +  polyA_signal   SV40 poly(A) signal: SV40 polyadenylation signal
   4217..4645    -  rep_origin     f1 ori (sequence partly withheld): f1 bacteriophage origin of replication; arrow indicates direction of (+) strand synthesis
   4672..54      +  promoter       AmpR promoter (across the origin): bla
