[The description below was written by a language model from this plasmid's Addgene catalogue record and pLannotate feature annotations shown in this document.]
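Description:
mRuby2-Lifeact-7 is a mammalian expression plasmid of about 4.7–4.8 kb that produces a red fluorescent F-actin marker. Its layout is typical of N1-type fluorescent protein vectors. It replicates at high copy in E. coli from a ColE1/pUC-type origin and also carries an f1 phage origin. A single Tn5 aminoglycoside phosphotransferase gene (NeoR/KanR) serves both hosts. It is preceded by a bacterial bla (AmpR) promoter for kanamycin selection in bacteria and by the SV40 enhancer/early promoter for G418 selection of stably transfected mammalian cells, and it ends at an HSV TK polyadenylation signal. The short ble, bGH poly(A) and large T antigen annotations are fragment hits, most likely backbone remnants rather than functional elements.

The expression cassette uses the human CMV immediate early enhancer and promoter to drive a short coding segment annotated as a fragment of yeast ABP140. This segment corresponds to Lifeact, the small F-actin-binding peptide taken from the N-terminus of that protein. It abuts the mRuby2 coding sequence, so the fluorescent protein sits at the C-terminus of the peptide, and the transcript is terminated by the SV40 poly(A) signal. mRuby2 is a monomeric, constitutively fluorescent red protein derived from Entacmaea quadricolor, recorded here with excitation at 559 nm and emission at 600 nm. The repository lists the entry as an empty backbone, but the complete Lifeact-mRuby2 fusion is already present in the sequenced plasmid. It is used by transfection into mammalian cells to label filamentous actin for live or fixed-cell fluorescence imaging, and it comes from work describing brighter green and red fluorescent proteins for FRET.
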