Addgene plasmid #54674: mRuby2-Lifeact-7
Purpose: (Empty Backbone) Localization: Actin, Excitation: 559, Emission: 600
Depositing lab: Michael Davidson. Depositing organization: Florida State University, Tallahassee. Publication: Improving FRET dynamic range with bright green and red fluorescent proteins. Lam AJ, St-Pierre F, Gong Y, Marshall JD, Cranfill PJ, Baird MA, McKeown MR, Wiedenmann J, Davidson MW, Schnitzer MJ, Tsien RY, Lin MZ. Nat Methods. 2012 Sep 9. doi: 10.1038/nmeth.2171. PubMed 22961245.
Backbone
  Vector backbone: LifeAct-mRuby2
  Backbone size w/o insert (bp): 4800
  Vector type: Mammalian Expression
  Selectable markers: Neomycin (select with G418)
  Backbone size (bp): 4800
  Tag / fusion protein: LifeAct-mRuby2 (C terminal on backbone)
Growth in bacteria
  Bacterial resistance: Kanamycin, 50 μg/mL
  Growth temperature: 37°C
  Growth strain: DH5alpha
  Copy number: High Copy
Gene/Insert
  Gene/Insert name: Lifeact-mRuby2
  Tag / fusion protein: LifeAct-mRuby2 (C terminal on backbone)
Terms and licenses: Academic/Nonprofit Terms; Industry Terms
Depositor comments: . Excitation = 559; Emission = 600
How to cite: mRuby2-Lifeact-7 was a gift from Michael Davidson (Addgene plasmid # 54674 ; http://n2t.net/addgene:54674 ; RRID:Addgene_54674)
