>Addgene plasmid #54674 | mRuby2-Lifeact-7 | addgene partial sequence | sequence record 90723 | CMV-F 5'-CGCAAATGGGCGGTAGGCGTG-3'
AGTGAACCGTCAGATCCGCTAGCGCCACCATGGGCGTGGCCGACTTGATCAAGAAGTTCGAGTCCATCTC
CAAGGAGGAGGGGGATCCACCGGTCGCCACCATGGTGTCTAAGGGCGAAGAGCTGATCAAGGAAAATATG
CGTATGAAGGTGGTCATGGAAGGTTCGGTCAACGGCCACCAATTCAAATGCACAGGTGAAGGAGAAGGCA
ATCCGTACATGGGAACTCAAACCATGAGGATCAAAGTCATCGAGGGAGGACCCCTGCCATTTGCCTTTGA
CATTCTTGCCACGTCGTTCATGTATGGCAGCCGTACTTTTATCAAGTACCCGAAAGGCATTCCTGATTTC
TTTAAACAGTCCTTTCCTGAGGGTTTTACTTGGGAAAGAGTTACGAGATACGAAGATGGTGGAGTCGTCA
CCGTCATGCAGGACACCAGCCTTGAGGATGGCTGTCTCGTTTACCACGTCCAAGTCAGAGGGGTAAACTT
TCCCTCCAATGGTCCCGTGATGCAGAAGAAGACCAAGGGTTGGGAGCCTAATACAGAGATGATGTATCCA
GCAGATGGTGGTCTGAGGGGATACACTCATATGGCACTGAAAGTTGATGGTGGTGGCCATCTGTCTTGCT
CTTTCGTAACAACTTACAGGTCAA
