>Addgene plasmid #54674 | mRuby2-Lifeact-7 | depositor partial sequence | sequence record 176123 | insert sequence
TTTAGTGACGTCAGATCCGCTAGCGCCACCATGGGCGTGGCCGACTTGATCAAGAAGTTCGAGTCCATCT
CCAAGGAGGAGGGGGATCCACCGGTCGCCACCATGGTGTCTAAGGGCGAAGAGCTGATCAAGGAAAATAT
GCGTATGAAGGTGGTCATGGAAGGTTCGGTCAACGGCCACCAATTCAAATGCACAGGTGAAGGAGAAGGC
AATCCGTACATGGGAACTCAAACCATGAGGATCAAAGTCATCGAGGGAGGACCCCTGCCATTTGCCTTTG
ACATTCTTGCCACGTCGTTCATGTATGGCAGCCGTACTTTTATCAAGTACCCGAAAGGCATTCCTGATTT
CTTTAAACAGTCCTTTCCTGAGGGTTTTACTTGGGAAAGAGTTACGAGATACGAAGATGGTGGAGTCGTC
ACCGTCATGCAGGACACCAGCCTTGAGGATGGCTGTCTCGTTTACCACGTCCAAGTCAGAGGGGTAAACT
TTCCCTCCAATGGTCCCGTGATGCAGAAGAAGACCAAGGGTTGGGAGCCTAATACAGAGATGATGTATCC
AGCAGATGGTGGTCTGAGGGGATACACTCATATGGCACTGAAAGTTGATGGTGGTGGCCATCTGTCTTGC
TCTTTCGTAACAACTTACAGGTCAAAAAAGACCGTCGGGAACATCAAGATGCCCGGTATCCATGCCGTTG
ATCACCGCCTGGAAAGGTTAGAGGAAAGTGACAATGAAATGTTCGTAGTACAACGCGAACACGCAGTTGC
CAAGTTCGCCGGGCTTGGTGGTGGGATGGACGAGCTGTACAAGTAAGCGGCCGCGACTCTAGATCATAAT
CAGCCATACCACATTTGTAGAGGTTTTACTTGCTTTAAAAA
